>Addgene plasmid #87080 | pcDNA 3.1(-) TRIM12C | addgene full sequence | sequence record 173210 | Addgene NGS Result
GCTAATCCTGTTACCAGTGGCTGCTGCCAGTGGCGATAAGTCGTGTCTTACCGGGTTGGACTCAAGACGA
TAGTTACCGGATAAGGCGCAGCGGTCGGGCTGAACGGGGGGTTCGTGCACACAGCCCAGCTTGGAGCGAA
CGACCTACACCGAACTGAGATACCTACAGCGTGAGCTATGAGAAAGCGCCACGCTTCCCGAAGGGAGAAA
GGCGGACAGGTATCCGGTAAGCGGCAGGGTCGGAACAGGAGAGCGCACGAGGGAGCTTCCAGGGGGAAAC
GCCTGGTATCTTTATAGTCCTGTCGGGTTTCGCCACCTCTGACTTGAGCGTCGATTTTTGTGATGCTCGT
CAGGGGGGCGGAGCCTATGGAAAAACGCCAGCAACGCGGCCTTTTTACGGTTCCTGGCCTTTTGCTGGCC
TTTTGCTCACATGTTCTTTCCTGCGTTATCCCCTGATTCTGTGGATAACCGTATTACCGCCTTTGAGTGA
GCTGATACCGCTCGCCGCAGCCGAACGACCGAGCGCAGCGAGTCAGTGAGCGAGGAAGCGGAAGAGCGCC
CAATACGCAAACCGCCTCTCCCCGCGCGTTGGCCGATTCATTAATGCAGCTGGCACGACAGGTTTCCCGA
CTGGAAAGCGGGCAGTGAGCGCAACGCAATTAATGTGAGTTAGCTCACTCATTAGGCACCCCAGGCTTTA
CACTTTATGCTTCCGGCTCGTATGTTGTGTGGAATTGTGAGCGGATAACAATTTCACACAGGAAACAGCT
ATGACCATGATTACGCCAAGCTCTAGCTAGAGGTCGACGGTATACAGACATGATAAGATACATTGATGAG
TTTGGACAAACCACAACTAGAATGCAGTGAAAAAAATGCTTTATTTGTGAAATTTGTGATGCTATTGCTT
TATTTGTAACCATTATAAGCTGCAATAAACAAGTTGGGGTGGGCGAAGAACTCCAGCATGAGATCCCCGC
GCTGGAGGATCATCCAGCCGGCGTCCCGGAAAACGATTCCGAAGCCCAACCTTTCATAGAAGGCGGCGGT
GGAATCGAAATCTCGTGATGGCAGGTTGGGCGTCGCTTGGTCGGTCATTTCGAACCCCAGAGTCCCGCTC
AGAAGAACTCGTCAAGAAGGCGATAGAAGGCGATGCGCTGCGAATCGGGAGCGGCGATACCGTAAAGCAC
GAGGAAGCGGTCAGCCCATTCGCCGCCAAGCTCTTCAGCAATATCACGGGTAGCCAACGCTATGTCCTGA
TAGCGGTCCGCCACACCCAGCCGGCCACAGTCGATGAATCCAGAAAAGCGGCCATTTTCCACCATGATAT
TCGGCAAGCAGGCATCGCCATGGGTCACGACGAGATCCTCGCCGTCGGGCATGCGCGCCTTGAGCCTGGC
GAACAGTTCGGCTGGCGCGAGCCCCTGATGCTCTTCGTCCAGATCATCCTGATCGACAAGACCGGCTTCC
ATCCGAGTACGTGCTCGCTCGATGCGATGTTTCGCTTGGTGGTCGAATGGGCAGGTAGCCGGATCAAGCG
TATGCAGCCGCCGCATTGCATCAGCCATGATGGATACTTTCTCGGCAGGAGCAAGGTGAGATGACAGGAG
ATCCTGCCCCGGCACTTCGCCCAATAGCAGCCAGTCCCTTCCCGCTTCAGTGACAACGTCGAGCACAGCT
GCGCAAGGAACGCCCGTCGTGGCCAGCCACGATAGCCGCGCTGCCTCGTCCTGCAGTTCATTCAGGGCAC
CGGACAGGTCGGTCTTGACAAAAAGAACCGGGCGCCCCTGCGCTGACAGCCGGAACACGGCGGCATCAGA
GCAGCCGATTGTCTGTTGTGCCCAGTCATAGCCGAATAGCCTCTCCACCCAAGCGGCCGGAGAACCTGCG
TGCAATCCATCTTGTTCAATCATGCGAAACGATCCTCATCCTGTCTCTTGATCAGATCCGAAAATGGATA
TACAAGCTCCCGGGAGCTTTTTGCAAAAGCCTAGGCCTCCAAAAAAGCCTCCTCACTACTTCTGGAATAG
CTCAGAGGCAGAGGCGGCCTCGGCCTCTGCATAAATAAAAAAAATTAGTCAGCCATGGGGCGGAGAATGG
GCGGAACTGGGCGGAGTTAGGGGCGGGATGGGCGGAGTTAGGGGCGGGACTATGGTTGCTGACTAATTGA
GATGCATGCTTTGCATACTTCTGCCTGCTGGGGAGCCTGGGGACTTTCCACACCTGGTTGCTGACTAATT
GAGATGCATGCTTTGCATACTTCTGCCTGCTGGGGAGCCTGGGGACTTTCCACACCCTAACTGACACACA
TTCCACAGAATTAATTCGCGTTAAATTTTTGTTAAATCAGCTCATTTTTTAACCAATAGGCCGAAATCGG
CAAAATCCCTTATAAATCAAAAGAATAGACCGAGATAGGGT
[37 nt withheld, positions 2422-2458]
AAAGAACGTGGACTCCAACGTCAAAGG
[49 nt withheld, positions 2486-2534]
T
[91 nt withheld, positions 2536-2626]
G
[124 nt withheld, positions 2628-2751]
GGGGATACCCCCTAGAGCCCCAGCTGGTTCTTTCCGCCTCAGAAGCCATAGAGCCCACCGCATCCCCAGC
ATGCCTGCTATTGTCTTCCCAATCCTCCCCCTTGCTGTCCTGCCCCACCCCACCCCCCAGAATAGAATGA
CACCTACTCAGACAATGCGATGCAATTTCCTCATTTTATTAGGAAAGGACAGTGGGAGTGGCACCTTCCA
GGGTCAAGGAAGGCACGGGGGAGGGGCAAACAACAGATGGCTGGCAACTAGAAGGCACAGTCGAGGCTGA
TCAGCGGTTTAAACTTAAGCTTGGTACCGAGCTCGGATCCACTAGTCCAGTGTGGTGGAATTCTGCAGAT
ATCCAGCACAGTGGCGGCCGCTTAAGAGTCTGGCCAGCAAATTGTCATGGGCTCTGAACTTCCCATGGGA
TTAAAATATGGAAAAACCCTATCAGGAAAGGAAGCTGTACAGAATCTGTAGATAAGAGTCCCATTGTTGG
AAATATTGTAAAATGAGAGAGTCCCAGCTGCATAGTCAAGGAAAACACCAACACGACAGGGCGGGACCAT
CAGAGACAGGGTCAAGACACTGGGCTTGCCTGTGAAAGGACACTCCTCAAAAGCATTATACACAGACTTT
TTCCACAGCCCTATAACCCAGAAGCCATATTTTGGTTGATAATGTGAATCATTCTTAATCCCCCTGCGAA
ATAAAGGGTTTCTTTCAGCATTTGAACGAAATATTGGATTGAAGAGGTAGCTTCCATCACTTAACCCCAG
AACCCAAGCACCTTTTCCAGACACATCTACTTCCCAGTAATGTTTTCCTGATTGGATAACTGGGTGTCCC
AGGACACCTTCATGAGAGTTTTCACAGCCATGTTCAAGATTCCTTGCTTGGAGGTCTTCATATCGTATTT
GCCTTTTGTCATCAGTAATGGCAATGTTTGGATTGTTGTTTTGAACCAGCGTCACCTGAACCCAGTAGCG
TTGAGCCTCTGTGACCTCTTGCAGCACTTGCAGCATGCCTTGCAGGTCAGGGGCTCGGAACTTTCTTTGT
TCCCTGGCGATGGCTTTGGGCTTCTTCATCGAAAAAGTATGACTCCGTTTTATGATGTTCTCCACACCCT
GCAGTATTTCTATGTCTGAGCACTGTAACTGATGTTCCACATCTGAAATGAAGTCTTCTAGCAACTTGCT
CTGCTGAGCATGCTCATTTTCAGACTCTGCCAGTTTGTTGATAATGTTTTCCTTCTCTTGCTTCAGCTTC
TGCAATTCCTTCTTCTCTTCAGAGTTCATGATATCCCTCATTCGTTTAAACTCTGACTGAACATTCTCCA
CATCTTTCTGTATTTGATTCTCCCAGTAAGTTCTATCCTTCTGAAGGTCATCTTTCCAGTTTTCAAATTC
TTTCTTGTCTGCCATCAGCCTTTGCAGAACTACCTGCAGCTGCTCCTTGTACTCCTGGGCCACCTCTTCA
ATGAGAGCTGTTTTGTGGCCCCGGTGCTCCTGAGATCGCTCACAAAGCCAGCAGATGGCCATCATGTCCT
TCCTACAGAAGAGCTGGAGTTTCTCTCCATGTCTTGCACAGTTAAACACTTTCTGCTCCTCTTCTGGGCT
AGGCTTGAACTCTTTGAGCCTCTCTACTATGTTGGCCACATGTAGATTAGGCCTCAGATTGCTAGACTGG
TAACTAAGTCGGCACACAGGGCAACTGAACATTTCCTTATCGCATTTGGTGGATTCAAAGTACACCGTGA
TGCAGCCTTGGCAGAAGCTGTGACCACAATCTGCACTCACAGGTTTCACCATCAGGTTCAGACAGAGAGG
ACAGGTCACTTCCTCCTTTAAATTCTTCATGAATTGTGAAGCCATGGTGGCGCTAGCCAGCTTGGGTCTC
CCTATAGTGAGTCGTATTAATTTCGATAAGCCAGTAAGCAGTGGGTTCTCTAGTTAGCCAGAGAGCTCTG
CTTATATAGACCTCCCACCGTACACGCCTACCGCCCATTTGCGTCAATGGGGCGGAGTTGTTACGACATT
TTGGAAAGTCCCGTTGATTTTGGTGCCAAAACAAACTCCCATTGACGTCAATGGGGTGGAGACTTGGAAA
TCCCCGTGAGTCAAACCGCTATCCACGCCCATTGATGTACTGCCAAAACCGCATCACCATGGTAATAGCG
ATGACTAATACGTAGATGTACTGCCAAGTAGGAAAGTCCCATAAGGTCATGTACTGGGCATAATGCCAGG
CGGGCCATTTACCGTCATTGACGTCAATAGGGGGCGTACTTGGCATATGATACACTTGATGTACTGCCAA
GTGGGCAGTTTACCGTAAATACTCCACCCATTGACGTCAATGGAAAGTCCCTATTGGCGTTACTATGGGA
ACATACGTCATTATTGACGTCAATGGGCGGGGGTCGTTGGGCGGTCAGCCAGGCGGGCCATTTACCGTAA
GTTATGTAACGCGGAACTCCATATATGGGCTATGAACTAATGACCCCGTAATTGATTACTATTAATAACT
AGTCAATAATCAATGTCAACGCGTATATCTGGCCCGTACATCGCGAAGCAGCGCAAAACGCCTAACCCTA
AGCAGATTCTTCATGCAATTGTCGGTCAAGCCTTGCCTTGTTGTAGCTTAAATTTTGCTCGCGCACTACT
CAGCGACCTCCAACACACAAGCAGGGAGCAGATACTGGCTTAACTATGCGGCATCAGAGCAGATTGTACT
GAGAGTGCACCATAGGGGATCGGGAGATCTCCCGATCCGTCGACGTCAGGTGGCACTTTTCGGGGAAATG
TGCGCGGAACCCCTATTTGTTTATTTTTCTAAATACATTCAAATATGTATCCGCTCATGAGACAATAACC
CTGATAAATGCTTCAATAATATTGAAAAAGGAAGAGTATGAGTATTCAACATTTCCGTGTCGCCCTTATT
CCCTTTTTTGCGGCATTTTGCCTTCCTGTTTTTGCTCACCCAGAAACGCTGGTGAAAGTAAAAGATGCTG
AAGATCAGTTGGGTGCACGAGTGGGTTACATCGAACTGGATCTCAACAGCGGTAAGATCCTTGAGAGTTT
TCGCCCCGAAGAACGTTTTCCAATGATGAGCACTTTTAAAGTTCTGCTATGTGGCGCGGTATTATCCCGT
ATTGACGCCGGGCAAGAGCAACTCGGTCGCCGCATACACTATTCTCAGAATGACTTGGTTGAGTACTCAC
CAGTCACAGAAAAGCATCTTACGGATGGCATGACAGTAAGAGAATTATGCAGTGCTGCCATAACCATGAG
TGATAACACTGCGGCCAACTTACTTCTGACAACGATCGGAGGACCGAAGGAGCTAACCGCTTTTTTGCAC
AACATGGGGGATCATGTAACTCGCCTTGATCGTTGGGAACCGGAGCTGAATGAAGCCATACCAAACGACG
AGCGTGACACCACGATGCCTGTAGCAATGGCAACAACGTTGCGCAAACTATTAACTGGCGAACTACTTAC
TCTAGCTTCCCGGCAACAATTAATAGACTGGATGGAGGCGGATAAAGTTGCAGGACCACTTCTGCGCTCG
GCCCTTCCGGCTGGCTGGTTTATTGCTGATAAATCTGGAGCCGGTGAGCGTGGGTCTCGCGGTATCATTG
CAGCACTGGGGCCAGATGGTAAGCCCTCCCGTATCGTAGTTATCTACACGACGGGGAGTCAGGCAACTAT
GGATGAACGAAATAGACAGATCGCTGAGATAGGTGCCTCACTGATTAAGCATTGGTAACTGTCAGACCAA
GTTTACTCATATATACTTTAGATTGATTTAAAACTTCATTTTTAATTTAAAAGGATCTAGGTGAAGATCC
TTTTTGATAATCTCATGACCAAAATCCCTTAACGTGAGTTTTCGTTCCACTGAGCGTCAGACCCCGTAGA
AAAGATCAAAGGATCTTCTTGAGATCCTTTTTTTCTGCGCGTAATCTGCTGCTTGCAAACAAAAAAACCA
CCGCTACCAGCGGTGGTTTGTTTGCCGGATCAAGAGCTACCAACTCTTTTTCCGAAGGTAACTGGCTTCA
GCAGAGCGCAGATACCAAATACTGTTCTTCTAGTGTAGCCGTAGTTAGGCCACCACTTCAAGAACTCTGT
AGCACCGCCTACATACCTCGCTCT
Features (pLannotate 1.2.2; 20 found; start..end, strand, type, name):
    556..648     +  CDS            lacI (fragment): lac repressor; lacI; The lac repressor binds to the lac operator to inhibit transcription in E. coli. This inhibition can be relieved by adding lactose or isopropyl-β-D-thiogalactopyranoside (IPTG).
    661..682     +  protein_bind   CAP binding site: CAP binding activates transcription in the presence of cAMP. E. coli catabolite activator protein
    697..727     +  promoter       lac promoter: promoter for the E. coli lac operon
    735..751     +  protein_bind   lac operator: The lac repressor binds to the lac operator to inhibit transcription in E. coli. This inhibition can be relieved by adding lactose or isopropyl-β-D-thiogalactopyranoside (IPTG). lac repressor encoded by lacI
    824..945     -  polyA_signal   SV40 poly(A) signal: SV40 polyadenylation signal
    940..1098    -  CDS            ble (fragment): BLE_KLEPN - Experimental evidence at protein level: Swiss-Prot protein existence level 1. Binding protein with a strong affinity to the bleomycin family of antibiotics. Binds to CL990; an antimitotic-antibiotic compound. From Klebsiella pneumoniae.
   1122..1913    -  CDS            neo: KKA2_KLEPN - Also known as kan, nptII. Experimental evidence at protein level: Swiss-Prot protein existence level 1. Resistance to kanamycin, neomycin, paromomycin, ribostamycin, butirosin and gentamicin B. From Klebsiella pneumoniae.
   1980..2309    -  promoter       SV40 promoter: SV40 enhancer and early promoter
   2323..2751    -  rep_origin     f1 ori (sequence partly withheld): f1 bacteriophage origin of replication; arrow indicates direction of (+) strand synthesis
   2772..2793    -  promoter       SV40 promoter (fragment): SV40 enhancer and early promoter
   2797..3021    -  polyA_signal   bGH poly(A) signal: bovine growth hormone polyadenylation signal
   3126..4616    -  CDS            Trim30a: TR30A_MOUSE - Also known as Rpt-1, Rpt1, Trim30. Experimental evidence at protein level: Swiss-Prot protein existence level 1. Trans-acting factor that regulates gene expression of interleukin 2 receptor alpha chain. May affect IL2R-alpha expression through cis-acting negative regulatory elements or through competition with proteins that bind to enhancer or activator sequences. Negatively regulates Toll-like receptor (TLR)-mediated activation of NFKB by promoting degradation of TAB2 and TAB3 and preventing TRAF6 autoubiquitination. Negatively regulates production of reactive oxygen species (RO
   4642..4660    -  promoter       T7 promoter: promoter for bacteriophage T7 RNA polymerase
   4676..4709    -  LTR            5' LTR (truncated) (fragment): truncated 5' long terminal repeat (LTR) from HIV-1
   4705..4908    -  promoter       CMV promoter: human cytomegalovirus (CMV) immediate early promoter
   4909..5288    -  enhancer       CMV enhancer: human cytomegalovirus immediate early enhancer
   5443..5495    +  misc_feature   bom (fragment): basis of mobility region from pBR322
   5554..5658    +  promoter       AmpR promoter: bla
   5659..6519    +  CDS            AmpR: β-lactamase; bla; confers resistance to ampicillin, carbenicillin, and related antibiotics
   6690..373     +  rep_origin     ori (across the origin): high-copy-number ColE1/pMB1/pBR322/pUC origin of replication
