[The description below was written by a language model from this plasmid's Addgene catalogue record and pLannotate feature annotations shown in this document.]
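Description:
pcDNA 3.1(-) TRIM12C is a mammalian expression plasmid built on the pcDNA3.1(-) backbone and carrying the mouse Trim12c coding sequence (also known as Trim12-2), one of the murine homologues of human TRIM5. The sequenced construct is about 6.9 kb. It is propagated in E. coli as a high-copy plasmid through a ColE1/pUC-type origin and selected with ampicillin via the β-lactamase gene and its own promoter. An f1 origin is also present, which allows production of single-stranded DNA. Short lac-derived remnants (lacI fragment, CAP site, lac promoter and operator) and a bom fragment appear to be backbone carry-over with no evident role in expression of the insert.

The insert is an open reading frame of roughly 1.5 kb placed downstream of the human CMV immediate-early enhancer and promoter and followed by the bovine growth hormone polyadenylation signal, giving strong constitutive expression in transfected mammalian cells. A T7 promoter between the CMV promoter and the insert permits in vitro transcription. The automated annotation labels this reading frame as Trim30a, which most likely reflects similarity among the closely related mouse TRIM5-like paralogues rather than a different insert; the catalogue entry identifies it as Trim12c. No epitope tag or reporter is annotated. A separate cassette, in which the SV40 enhancer/early promoter drives the neomycin phosphotransferase gene with an SV40 poly(A) signal, allows G418 selection of stable cell lines. The small annotated HIV-1 LTR and ble fragments are probably incidental matches. According to the associated publication, the plasmid belongs to work comparing TRIM5-family proteins for retroviral restriction activity and their ability to induce innate immune signalling.
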