Addgene plasmid #87080: pcDNA 3.1(-) TRIM12C
Purpose: Murine homologues of human Trim5
Depositing lab: Jeremy Luban. Depositing organization: University of Massachusetts, Worcester. Publication: TRIM5 Retroviral Restriction Activity Correlates with the Ability To Induce Innate Immune Signaling. Lascano J, Uchil PD, Mothes W, Luban J. J Virol. 2015 Oct 14;90(1):308-16. doi: 10.1128/JVI.02496-15. PubMed 26468522.
Backbone
  Vector backbone: pcDNA3.1(-)
  Backbone size w/o insert (bp): 5427
  Vector type: Mammalian Expression
Growth in bacteria
  Bacterial resistance: Ampicillin, 100 μg/mL
  Growth temperature: 37°C
  Growth strain: DH5alpha
  Copy number: High Copy
Gene/Insert
  Gene/Insert name: TRIM12C
  Species: M. musculus (mouse)
  GenBank ID: NM_175677.4
  Entrez Gene: Trim12c (a.k.a. 9230105E10Rik, Trim12-2)
Terms and licenses: Academic/Nonprofit Terms; Industry Terms: Not Available to Industry
How to cite: pcDNA 3.1(-) TRIM12C was a gift from Jeremy Luban (Addgene plasmid # 87080 ; http://n2t.net/addgene:87080 ; RRID:Addgene_87080)
