>Addgene plasmid #87080 | pcDNA 3.1(-) TRIM12C | depositor partial sequence | sequence record 169878 | pcDNA3.1(-)
GACGGATCGGGAGATCTCCCGATCCCCTATGGTGCACTCTCAGTACAATCTGCTCTGATGCCGCATAGTT
AAGCCAGTATCTGCTCCCTGCTTGTGTGTTGGAGGTCGCTGAGTAGTGCGCGAGCAAAATTTAAGCTACA
ACAAGGCAAGGCTTGACCGACAATTGCATGAAGAATCTGCTTAGGGTTAGGCGTTTTGCGCTGCTTCGCG
ATGTACGGGCCAGATATACGCGTTGACATTGATTATTGACTAGTTATTAATAGTAATCAATTACGGGGTC
ATTAGTTCATAGCCCATATATGGAGTTCCGCGTTACATAACTTACGGTAAATGGCCCGCCTGGCTGACCG
CCCAACGACCCCCGCCCATTGACGTCAATAATGACGTATGTTCCCATAGTAACGCCAATAGGGACTTTCC
ATTGACGTCAATGGGTGGAGTATTTACGGTAAACTGCCCACTTGGCAGTACATCAAGTGTATCATATGCC
AAGTACGCCCCCTATTGACGTCAATGACGGTAAATGGCCCGCCTGGCATTATGCCCAGTACATGACCTTA
TGGGACTTTCCTACTTGGCAGTACATCTACGTATTAGTCATCGCTATTACCATGGTGATGCGGTTTTGGC
AGTACATCAATGGGCGTGGATAGCGGTTTGACTCACGGGGATTTCCAAGTCTCCACCCCATTGACGTCAA
TGGGAGTTTGTTTTGGCACCAAAATCAACGGGACTTTCCAAAATGTCGTAACAACTCCGCCCCATTGACG
CAAATGGGCGGTAGGCGTGTACGGTGGGAGGTCTATATAAGCAGAGCTCTCTGGCTAACTAGAGAACCCA
CTGCTTACTGGCTTATCGAAATTAATACGACTCACTATAGGGAGACCCAAGCTGGCTAGCGTTTAAACGG
GCCCTCTAGACTCGAGCGGCCGCCACTGTGCTGGATATCTGCAGAATTCCACCACACTGGACTAGTGGAT
CCGAGCTCGGTACCAAGCTTAAGTTTAAACCGCTGATCAGCCTCGACTGTGCCTTCTAGTTGCCAGCCAT
CTGTTGTTTGCCCCTCCCCCGTGCCTTCCTTGACCCTGGAAGGTGCCACTCCCACTGTCCTTTCCTAATA
AAATGAGGAAATTGCATCGCATTGTCTGAGTAGGTGTCATTCTATTCTGGGGGGTGGGGTGGGGCAGGAC
AGCAAGGGGGAGGATTGGGAAGACAATAGCAGGCATGCTGGGGATGCGGTGGGCTCTATGGCTTCTGAGG
CGGAAAGAACCAGCTGGGGCTCTAGGGGGTATCCCC
[124 nt withheld, positions 1297-1420]
C
[91 nt withheld, positions 1422-1512]
A
[49 nt withheld, positions 1514-1562]
CCTTTGACGTTGGAGTCCACGTTCTTT
[37 nt withheld, positions 1590-1626]
ACCCTATCTCGGTCTATTCTTTTGATTTATAAGGGATTTTGCCGATTTCGGCCTATTGGTTAAAAAATGA
GCTGATTTAACAAAAATTTAACGCGAATTAATTCTGTGGAATGTGTGTCAGTTAGGGTGTGGAAAGTCCC
CAGGCTCCCCAGCAGGCAGAAGTATGCAAAGCATGCATCTCAATTAGTCAGCAACCAGGTGTGGAAAGTC
CCCAGGCTCCCCAGCAGGCAGAAGTATGCAAAGCATGCATCTCAATTAGTCAGCAACCATAGTCCCGCCC
CTAACTCCGCCCATCCCGCCCCTAACTCCGCCCAGTTCCGCCCATTCTCCGCCCCATGGCTGACTAATTT
TTTTTATTTATGCAGAGGCCGAGGCCGCCTCTGCCTCTGAGCTATTCCAGAAGTAGTGAGGAGGCTTTTT
TGGAGGCCTAGGCTTTTGCAAAAAGCTCCCGGGAGCTTGTATATCCATTTTCGGATCTGATCAAGAGACA
GGATGAGGATCGTTTCGCATGATTGAACAAGATGGATTGCACGCAGGTTCTCCGGCCGCTTGGGTGGAGA
GGCTATTCGGCTATGACTGGGCACAACAGACAATCGGCTGCTCTGATGCCGCCGTGTTCCGGCTGTCAGC
GCAGGGGCGCCCGGTTCTTTTTGTCAAGACCGACCTGTCCGGTGCCCTGAATGAACTGCAGGACGAGGCA
GCGCGGCTATCGTGGCTGGCCACGACGGGCGTTCCTTGCGCAGCTGTGCTCGACGTTGTCACTGAAGCGG
GAAGGGACTGGCTGCTATTGGGCGAAGTGCCGGGGCAGGATCTCCTGTCATCTCACCTTGCTCCTGCCGA
GAAAGTATCCATCATGGCTGATGCAATGCGGCGGCTGCATACGCTTGATCCGGCTACCTGCCCATTCGAC
CACCAAGCGAAACATCGCATCGAGCGAGCACGTACTCGGATGGAAGCCGGTCTTGTCGATCAGGATGATC
TGGACGAAGAGCATCAGGGGCTCGCGCCAGCCGAACTGTTCGCCAGGCTCAAGGCGCGCATGCCCGACGG
CGAGGATCTCGTCGTGACCCATGGCGATGCCTGCTTGCCGAATATCATGGTGGAAAATGGCCGCTTTTCT
GGATTCATCGACTGTGGCCGGCTGGGTGTGGCGGACCGCTATCAGGACATAGCGTTGGCTACCCGTGATA
TTGCTGAAGAGCTTGGCGGCGAATGGGCTGACCGCTTCCTCGTGCTTTACGGTATCGCCGCTCCCGATTC
GCAGCGCATCGCCTTCTATCGCCTTCTTGACGAGTTCTTCTGAGCGGGACTCTGGGGTTCGAAATGACCG
ACCAAGCGACGCCCAACCTGCCATCACGAGATTTCGATTCCACCGCCGCCTTCTATGAAAGGTTGGGCTT
CGGAATCGTTTTCCGGGACGCCGGCTGGATGATCCTCCAGCGCGGGGATCTCATGCTGGAGTTCTTCGCC
CACCCCAACTTGTTTATTGCAGCTTATAATGGTTACAAATAAAGCAATAGCATCACAAATTTCACAAATA
AAGCATTTTTTTCACTGCATTCTAGTTGTGGTTTGTCCAAACTCATCAATGTATCTTATCATGTCTGTAT
ACCGTCGACCTCTAGCTAGAGCTTGGCGTAATCATGGTCATAGCTGTTTCCTGTGTGAAATTGTTATCCG
CTCACAATTCCACACAACATACGAGCCGGAAGCATAAAGTGTAAAGCCTGGGGTGCCTAATGAGTGAGCT
AACTCACATTAATTGCGTTGCGCTCACTGCCCGCTTTCCAGTCGGGAAACCTGTCGTGCCAGCTGCATTA
ATGAATCGGCCAACGCGCGGGGAGAGGCGGTTTGCGTATTGGGCGCTCTTCCGCTTCCTCGCTCACTGAC
TCGCTGCGCTCGGTCGTTCGGCTGCGGCGAGCGGTATCAGCTCACTCAAAGGCGGTAATACGGTTATCCA
CAGAATCAGGGGATAACGCAGGAAAGAACATGTGAGCAAAAGGCCAGCAAAAGGCCAGGAACCGTAAAAA
GGCCGCGTTGCTGGCGTTTTTCCATAGGCTCCGCCCCCCTGACGAGCATCACAAAAATCGACGCTCAAGT
CAGAGGTGGCGAAACCCGACAGGACTATAAAGATACCAGGCGTTTCCCCCTGGAAGCTCCCTCGTGCGCT
CTCCTGTTCCGACCCTGCCGCTTACCGGATACCTGTCCGCCTTTCTCCCTTCGGGAAGCGTGGCGCTTTC
TCATAGCTCACGCTGTAGGTATCTCAGTTCGGTGTAGGTCGTTCGCTCCAAGCTGGGCTGTGTGCACGAA
CCCCCCGTTCAGCCCGACCGCTGCGCCTTATCCGGTAACTATCGTCTTGAGTCCAACCCGGTAAGACACG
ACTTATCGCCACTGGCAGCAGCCACTGGTAACAGGATTAGCAGAGCGAGGTATGTAGGCGGTGCTACAGA
GTTCTTGAAGTGGTGGCCTAACTACGGCTACACTAGAAGAACAGTATTTGGTATCTGCGCTCTGCTGAAG
CCAGTTACCTTCGGAAAAAGAGTTGGTAGCTCTTGATCCGGCAAACAAACCACCGCTGGTAGCGGTTTTT
TTGTTTGCAAGCAGCAGATTACGCGCAGAAAAAAAGGATCTCAAGAAGATCCTTTGATCTTTTCTACGGG
GTCTGACGCTCAGTGGAACGAAAACTCACGTTAAGGGATTTTGGTCATGAGATTATCAAAAAGGATCTTC
ACCTAGATCCTTTTAAATTAAAAATGAAGTTTTAAATCAATCTAAAGTATATATGAGTAAACTTGGTCTG
ACAGTTACCAATGCTTAATCAGTGAGGCACCTATCTCAGCGATCTGTCTATTTCGTTCATCCATAGTTGC
CTGACTCCCCGTCGTGTAGATAACTACGATACGGGAGGGCTTACCATCTGGCCCCAGTGCTGCAATGATA
CCGCGAGACCCACGCTCACCGGCTCCAGATTTATCAGCAATAAACCAGCCAGCCGGAAGGGCCGAGCGCA
GAAGTGGTCCTGCAACTTTATCCGCCTCCATCCAGTCTATTAATTGTTGCCGGGAAGCTAGAGTAAGTAG
TTCGCCAGTTAATAGTTTGCGCAACGTTGTTGCCATTGCTACAGGCATCGTGGTGTCACGCTCGTCGTTT
GGTATGGCTTCATTCAGCTCCGGTTCCCAACGATCAAGGCGAGTTACATGATCCCCCATGTTGTGCAAAA
AAGCGGTTAGCTCCTTCGGTCCTCCGATCGTTGTCAGAAGTAAGTTGGCCGCAGTGTTATCACTCATGGT
TATGGCAGCACTGCATAATTCTCTTACTGTCATGCCATCCGTAAGATGCTTTTCTGTGACTGGTGAGTAC
TCAACCAAGTCATTCTGAGAATAGTGTATGCGGCGACCGAGTTGCTCTTGCCCGGCGTCAATACGGGATA
ATACCGCGCCACATAGCAGAACTTTAAAAGTGCTCATCATTGGAAAACGTTCTTCGGGGCGAAAACTCTC
AAGGATCTTACCGCTGTTGAGATCCAGTTCGATGTAACCCACTCGTGCACCCAACTGATCTTCAGCATCT
TTTACTTTCACCAGCGTTTCTGGGTGAGCAAAAACAGGAAGGCAAAATGCCGCAAAAAAGGGAATAAGGG
CGACACGGAAATGTTGAATACTCATACTCTTCCTTTTTCAATATTATTGAAGCATTTATCAGGGTTATTG
TCTCATGAGCGGATACATATTTGAATGTATTTAGAAAAATAAACAAATAGGGGTTCCGCGCACATTTCCC
CGAAAAGTGCCACCTGACGTC
